>Addgene plasmid #16999 | XE19 XIHbox 6 | addgene partial sequence | sequence record 23451 | 16999 with SP6
TTTTTGAGAGCTAGAATAAACGCTCAACTTTGGCAGATCCATGGCCATTTCTGGGCCTCTCACCAATTAC
TTTGTACAGTCAATTATCAGCCCCGACACTGACGAGACTCCAGCAGCCAAATTCTCTGCGCAATTCCCCA
ACCCCCGGGCCCCTGCGCAATCTGAACCCCTGGACTTTCCCTCCTGCAGTTTCAGCGCCTCCTGGAACCC
CCTGACCCCGCACCCTCCAGTCTATCAGCCCTATATCCAACAGCAGCAGCAGCAGGAGGAGGGCGCCCCC
AGTGCCGAGGGCAGGTACTTACGGGCTTGGCTGGACAATGGACCGAGTCTCAAGTCTGAGCCGCTGCTGG
GGCCCCCGGGGGACAAACTGGGACCCCAACATTACACTGTGGCCTCGCCCGGCGGCGCTGCTGCAAATAC
TGAACGTTCCACTCACAGCGGCAACTTCCCCGACACTAAAGGGACTGAAGGAACCGCCGGGGACACTGAC
CGGACTCATCAAAACAACCCCTCAGCCAACTGGTTACACGCTCGCTCCTCCAGAAAGAAGAGGTGCCCCT
ACTCCAAATACCAGACCCTGGAGCTGGAGAAGGAATTCCTGTTTAACATGTACCTGACCAGGGACAGGAG
GCACGAGGTCGCCAGGCTGTTGAACCTGAGCGAGAGACAAGTCAAAATCTGGTTCCAGAACCGAAGGATG
AAGATGAAGAAACTAAACAAAGATCAGAGCAAAGATTAAAGATCTGTNTCCANAAAACCAGCTNAAGAAA
CT
