[The description below was written by a language model from this plasmid's Addgene catalogue record.]
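Description:
XE19 XIHbox 6 is a Xenopus expression plasmid built on the SP64T backbone (about 3 kb), a vector designed for making synthetic mRNA in vitro rather than for direct expression in cells. It is maintained in E. coli as a high-copy plasmid under ampicillin selection. The record provides no feature table, so the origin of replication and the exact layout of vector elements are not documented here. In general, SP64T carries an SP6 phage promoter upstream of a cloning site flanked by Xenopus β-globin 5′ and 3′ untranslated sequences and a poly(A)/poly(C) tract, an arrangement that gives transcripts improved stability and translation after injection into frog oocytes or embryos.

The insert is an approximately 700 bp cDNA for XIHbox 6, a Xenopus laevis homeobox (Hox-family) gene, obtained by PCR amplification from neurula-stage cDNA. It was cloned by restriction enzyme methods into the Bgl II site of the vector. The 5′ junction is recorded as a Bgl II/BamHI fusion that was destroyed during cloning, while the status of the 3′ Bgl II site is unknown. No epitope tags, reporters or fusion partners are listed.

According to the depositor's notes, the plasmid is linearized with BamHI and transcribed with SP6 polymerase to generate sense RNA. Such transcripts are typically microinjected into Xenopus embryos to overexpress or misexpress the homeodomain protein, for example in studies of patterning during early development. The record itself does not state a specific experimental purpose beyond transcription.
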