Addgene plasmid #16999: XE19 XIHbox 6
Depositing lab: Randall Moon. Depositing organization: University of Washington.
Backbone
  Vector backbone: SP64T
  Backbone size w/o insert (bp): 3000
  Vector type: Xenopus Expression
Growth in bacteria
  Bacterial resistance: Ampicillin, 100 μg/mL
  Growth temperature: 37°C
  Growth strain: DH5alpha
  Copy number: High Copy
Gene/Insert
  Gene/Insert name: X1Hbox 6 (alt names: hbox; hox)
  Species: X. laevis (frog)
  Insert size (bp): 700
  Cloning method: Restriction Enzyme; 5′ cloning site Bgl II, Bam H1 (destroyed during cloning); 3′ cloning site Bgl II (unknown if destroyed)
  Sequencing primers: 5′ SP6
Terms and licenses: Academic/Nonprofit Terms; Industry Terms: Not Available to Industry
Depositor comments: Insert: XIHbox 6 cDNA obtained by PCR amplification of neurula stage cDNA subcloned into SP64T. Transcription: linearize with Bam H1 and transcribe with SP6. Plasmid History: Constructed by Jan Christian.
How to cite: XE19 XIHbox 6 was a gift from Randall Moon (Addgene plasmid # 16999 ; http://n2t.net/addgene:16999 ; RRID:Addgene_16999)
